>Addgene plasmid #36714 | TAL2279 | depositor partial sequence | sequence record 45907 | TAL2279 sequence 1640 bps
GAACCTGACCCCAGACCAGGTAGTCGCAATCGCGTCAAACGGAGGGGGAAAGCAAGCCCTGGAAACCGTG
CAAAGGTTGTTGCCGGTCCTTTGTCAAGACCACGGCCTTACACCGGAGCAAGTCGTGGCCATTGCATCCC
ACGACGGTGGCAAACAGGCTCTTGAGACGGTTCAGAGACTTCTCCCAGTTCTCTGTCAAGCCCACGGGCT
GACTCCCGATCAAGTTGTAGCGATTGCGAATAACAATGGAGGGAAACAAGCATTGGAGACTGTCCAACGG
CTCCTTCCCGTGTTGTGTCAAGCCCACGGTTTGACGCCTGCACAAGTGGTCGCCATCGCCAACAACAACG
GCGGTAAGCAGGCGCTGGAAACAGTACAGCGCCTGCTGCCTGTACTGTGCCAGGATCATGGACTGACCCC
AGACCAGGTAGTCGCAATCGCGTCAAACGGAGGGGGAAAGCAAGCCCTGGAAACCGTGCAAAGGTTGTTG
CCGGTCCTTTGTCAAGACCACGGCCTTACACCGGAGCAAGTCGTGGCCATTGCAAATAATAACGGTGGCA
AACAGGCTCTTGAGACGGTTCAGAGACTTCTCCCAGTTCTCTGTCAAGCCCACGGGCTGACTCCCGATCA
AGTTGTAGCGATTGCGTCGCATGACGGAGGGAAACAAGCATTGGAGACTGTCCAACGGCTCCTTCCCGTG
TTGTGTCAAGCCCACGGTTTGACGCCTGCACAAGTGGTCGCCATCGCCTCGAATGGCGGCGGTAAGCAGG
CGCTGGAAACAGTACAGCGCCTGCTGCCTGTACTGTGCCAGGATCATGGACTGACCCCAGACCAGGTAGT
CGCAATCGCGTCAAACGGAGGGGGAAAGCAAGCCCTGGAAACCGTGCAAAGGTTGTTGCCGGTCCTTTGT
CAAGACCACGGCCTTACACCGGAGCAAGTCGTGGCCATTGCAAGCAACATCGGTGGCAAACAGGCTCTTG
AGACGGTTCAGAGACTTCTCCCAGTTCTCTGTCAAGCCCACGGGCTGACTCCCGATCAAGTTGTAGCGAT
TGCGTCGCATGACGGAGGGAAACAAGCATTGGAGACTGTCCAACGGCTCCTTCCCGTGTTGTGTCAAGCC
CACGGTTTGACGCCTGCACAAGTGGTCGCCATCGCCAGCCATGATGGCGGTAAGCAGGCGCTGGAAACAG
TACAGCGCCTGCTGCCTGTACTGTGCCAGGATCATGGACTGACCCCAGACCAGGTAGTCGCAATCGCGTC
AAACGGAGGGGGAAAGCAAGCCCTGGAAACCGTGCAAAGGTTGTTGCCGGTCCTTTGTCAAGACCACGGC
CTTACACCGGAGCAAGTCGTGGCCATTGCAAATAATAACGGTGGCAAACAGGCTCTTGAGACGGTTCAGA
GACTTCTCCCAGTTCTCTGTCAAGCCCACGGGCTGACTCCCGATCAAGTTGTAGCGATTGCGAATAACAA
TGGAGGGAAACAAGCATTGGAGACTGTCCAACGGCTCCTTCCCGTGTTGTGTCAAGCCCACGGTTTGACG
CCTGCACAAGTGGTCGCCATCGCCTCGAATGGCGGCGGTAAGCAGGCGCTGGAAACAGTACAGCGCCTGC
TGCCTGTACTGTGCCAGGATCATGGACTGA
