>Addgene plasmid #36714 | TAL2279 | addgene partial sequence | sequence record 47181 | CMV-F 5'-CGCAAATGGGCGGTAGGCGTG-3'
ACTAGAGAACCCACTGCTTACTGGCTTATCGAAATTAATACGACTCACTATAGGGAGACCCAAGCTGGCT
AGCACCATGGACTACAAAGACCATGACGGTGATTATAAAGATCATGACATCGATTACAAGGATGACGATG
ACAAGATGGCCCCCAAGAAGAAGAGGAAGGTGGGCATTCACCGCGGGGTACCTATGGTGGACTTGAGGAC
ACTCGGTTATTCGCAACAGCAACAGGAGAAAATCAAGCCTAAGGTCAGGAGCACCGTCGCGCAACACCAC
GAGGCGCTTGTGGGGCATGGCTTCACTCATGCGCATATTGTCGCGCTTTCACAGCACCCTGCGGCGCTTG
GGACGGTGGCTGTCAAATACCAAGATATGATTGCGGCCCTGCCCGAAGCCACGCACGAGGCAATTGTAGG
GGTCGGTAAACAGTGGTCGGGAGCGCGAGCACTTGAGGCGCTGCTGACTGTGGCGGGTGAGCTTAGGGGG
CCTCCGCTCCAGCTCGACACCGGGCAGCTGCTGAAGATCGCGAAGAGAGGGGGAGTAACAGCGGTAGAGG
CAGTGCACGCCTGGCGCAATGCGCTCACCGGGGCCCCCTTGAACCTGACCCCAGACCAGGTAGTCGCAAT
CGCGTCAAACGGAGGGGGAAAGCAAGCCCTGGAAACCGTGCAAAGGTTGTTGCCGGTCCTTTGTCAAGAC
CACGGCCTTACACCGGAGCAAGTCGTGGCCATTGCATCCCACGACGGTGGCAAACAGGCTCTTGAGACGG
TTCAGAGACTTCTCCCAGTTCTCTGTCAAGCCCACGGGCTGACTCCCGATCAAGTTGTAGCGATTGCGAA
TAACAATGGAGGGAAACAAGCATTGGAGACTGTCC
