[The description below was written by a language model from this plasmid's Addgene catalogue record.]
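Description:
TAL2279 is a mammalian expression plasmid encoding the right-hand monomer of a TALEN pair directed against the human MYC gene. It is built on the JDS78 backbone, a TALEN expression vector of about 6.4 kb, into which a roughly 1.6 kb array of TAL effector repeats was inserted by restriction cloning through BsmBI sites that were destroyed in the process. The repeat array was generated by the FLASH assembly method, a high-throughput approach for constructing TALENs. The plasmid is maintained at high copy number in E. coli under ampicillin selection. No feature table is provided, so the origin of replication and other backbone details are not stated.

The backbone supplies the elements flanking the repeat array: an N-terminal 3X FLAG tag for detection of the protein, and a C-terminal wild-type FokI nuclease domain. Expression in mammalian cells is driven by the CMV promoter, and the vector type also indicates a T7 promoter, allowing in vitro transcription of TALEN mRNA. The use of a BGH reverse sequencing primer suggests a BGH polyadenylation region downstream of the coding sequence, although this is not listed explicitly.

Because FokI cleaves DNA only as a dimer, this construct is meant to be used together with a matching left-hand MYC TALEN, which the record does not identify. When both monomers bind their half-sites, the nuclease domains dimerise over the intervening spacer and introduce a double-strand break, enabling targeted mutagenesis or gene editing at the MYC locus. The record lists the species as human, but the linked Entrez gene aliases appear to be those of the mouse Myc entry, a discrepancy that cannot be resolved from the record.
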