Addgene plasmid #36714: TAL2279
Depositing lab: Keith Joung. Depositing organization: Massachusetts General Hospital. Publication: FLASH assembly of TALENs for high-throughput genome editing. Reyon D, Tsai SQ, Khayter C, Foden JA, Sander JD, Joung JK. Nat Biotechnol. 2012 Apr 8. doi: 10.1038/nbt.2170. PubMed 22484455.
Backbone
  Vector backbone: JDS78
  Backbone manufacturer: Joung lab (Addgene Plasmid # 32290)
  Backbone size w/o insert (bp): 6447
  Vector type: Mammalian, T7 for in vitro mRNA synthesis
Growth in bacteria
  Bacterial resistance: Ampicillin, 100 μg/mL
  Growth temperature: 37°C
  Growth strain: XL1 Blue
  Copy number: High Copy
Gene/Insert
  Gene/Insert name: MYC-TALEN_Right (alt name: MYC)
  Species: H. sapiens (human)
  Insert size (bp): 1640
  Entrez Gene: Myc (a.k.a. Myc2, Niard, Nird, bHLHe39)
  Promoter: CMV
  Tag / fusion protein: 3X Flag (N terminal on backbone); WT FOKI (C terminal on backbone)
  Cloning method: Restriction Enzyme; 5′ cloning site BsmBI (destroyed during cloning); 3′ cloning site BsmBI (destroyed during cloning)
  Sequencing primers: 5′ CMV-F; 3′ BGH-rev
Terms and licenses: Academic/Nonprofit Terms; Industry Terms: Not Available to Industry
Depositor comments: Target binding site: TTCGGTGCTTACCTGGTT It is strongly recommended that users perform a diagnostic digest to verify this plasmid prior to use. For example, a double digest of the plasmid with BamHI and KpnI should result in two bands at 2.2kb and 5.9kb.
How to cite: TAL2279 was a gift from Keith Joung (Addgene plasmid # 36714 ; http://n2t.net/addgene:36714 ; RRID:Addgene_36714)
